>Addgene plasmid #35135 | p6644 MSCV-P C-Flag HA 45E7-Kozak | addgene partial sequence | sequence record 44423 | MSCV-rev 5'-CAGCGGGGCTGCTAAAGCGCATGC-3'
GTAGAATTCTAGGCGTAGTCGGGCACGTCGTAGGGGTATCCTCCAGCGGCCGACTTGTCATCGTCGTCCT
TGTAGTCCTCGAGTTCGAACCGCGGGCCCTCTAGATCAACCACTTTGTACAAGAAAGTTGGTTGGTTAGT
TGCACACCACGGACACACAAAGGACAAGGTGCTCAAAAACAGCTGCTGTAGTGTTCTAAGGTCCTCTGCC
GAGCTCTCTACTGTAAGCTCAATTCTGCCGTCACACTTACAACATACACACAAAATTTTGTGACGCTGTG
GTTCGGCTCGTCGGGCTGGTAGTTGTGCATGACTAACTCCATCTGCTTCATCGTTTTCCTCCTCTGACTC
GCTTAATTGCTCGTAACACAACAGGTCAACAGGATCTAATTCATTCTGAGGTTCCAAATGCAATACAATT
TCTTGCAGTGTTTCCCGGGGTCCATGCATGGTGCCAACTTTTTTGTACAAACTTGTTGATAGCTTAACTA
GCCAGCTTGGGTCTCCCTATAGTGAGTCGTATTAGATCTAATTCCGGCGCCTAGAGAAGGAGTGAGGGCT
GGATAAAGGGAGGATCGAGGCGGGGTCGAACGAGGAGGTTCAAGGGGGAGAGACGGGGCGGATGGAGGAA
GAGGAGGCGGAGGCTTAGGGTGTACAAAGGGCTTGACCCAGGGAGGGGGGTCAAAAGCCAAGGCTTCCCA
GGTCACGAT
