[The description below was written by a language model from this plasmid's Addgene catalogue record.]
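Description:
p6644 MSCV-P C-Flag HA 45E7-Kozak is a retroviral mammalian expression plasmid built on the MSCV-P C-Flag-HA backbone, a murine stem cell virus-type vector. It is propagated in E. coli under ampicillin selection, and it carries a puromycin marker so that transduced mammalian cells can be selected. No feature table is provided, so the bacterial origin, the promoter driving the puromycin gene and the exact layout of the viral elements are not stated. In MSCV vectors generally, the long terminal repeats flank the packaged region, the 5′ LTR drives transcription of the insert, and a packaging signal allows the RNA genome to be incorporated into virions when the plasmid is introduced into a packaging cell line.

The insert is the E7 open reading frame of human papillomavirus type 45, recorded as about 300 bp and introduced by Gateway recombination cloning. The backbone supplies FLAG and HA epitopes fused in tandem to the C terminus of E7, and the name indicates that a Kozak consensus was included upstream of the start codon to support efficient translation initiation. E7 is one of the principal papillomavirus oncoproteins and acts largely by binding and perturbing host cell proteins.

The dual-tag design suits stable expression of E7 in transduced cells followed by immunoprecipitation or sequential affinity purification through the FLAG and HA epitopes. This matches the associated study, which systematically identified host cell proteins interacting with E7 proteins from diverse HPV types. The construct appears to be one member of a matched series of tagged E7 vectors.
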