Addgene plasmid #35135: p6644 MSCV-P C-Flag HA 45E7-Kozak
Depositing lab: Peter Howley. Depositing organization: Harvard Medical School. Publication: Systematic identification of interactions between host cell proteins and E7 oncoproteins from diverse human papillomaviruses. White EA, Sowa ME, Tan MJ, Jeudy S, Hayes SD, Santha S, Munger K, Harper JW, Howley PM. Proc Natl Acad Sci U S A. 2012 Jan 9. 10.1073/pnas.1116776109 PubMed 22232672.
Backbone
  Vector backbone: MSCV-P C-Flag-HA
  Vector type: Mammalian Expression, Retroviral
  Selectable markers: Puromycin
Growth in bacteria
  Bacterial resistance: Ampicillin, 100 μg/mL
  Growth temperature: 37°C
  Growth strain: DH5alpha
  Copy number: Unknown
Gene/Insert
  Gene/Insert name: HPV45 E7
  Species: Human papillomavirus type 45
  Insert size (bp): 300
  Tag / fusion protein: FLAG (C terminal on backbone); HA (C terminal on backbone)
  Cloning method: Gateway Cloning
  Sequencing primers: 5′ 5' CTACATCGTGACCTGGGAAGC 3'; 3′ MSCV-rev
Terms and licenses: Academic/Nonprofit Terms; Industry Terms: Not Available to Industry
How to cite: p6644 MSCV-P C-Flag HA 45E7-Kozak was a gift from Peter Howley (Addgene plasmid # 35135 ; http://n2t.net/addgene:35135 ; RRID:Addgene_35135)
